>Addgene plasmid #32134 | pJFRC153-20XUAS-IVS-B2::PEST | depositor full sequence | sequence record 36293 | pJFRC153-20XUAS-IVS-B2::PEST sequence 9702 bps
GACTCAGGTGGCACTTTTCGGGGAAATGTGCGCGGAACCCCTATTTGTTTATTTTTCTAAATACATTCAA
ATATGTATCCGCTCATGAGACAATAACCCTGATAAATGCTTCAATAATATTGAAAAAGGAAGAGTATGAG
TATTCAACATTTCCGTGTCGCCCTTATTCCCTTTTTTGCGGCATTTTGCCTTCCTGTTTTTGCTCACCCA
GAAACGCTGGTGAAAGTAAAAGATGCTGAAGATCAGTTGGGTGCACGAGTGGGTTACATCGAACTGGATC
TCAACAGCGGTAAGATCCTTGAGAGTTTTCGCCCCGAAGAACGTTTTCCAATGATGAGCACTTTTAAAGT
TCTGCTATGTGGCGCGGTATTATCCCGTATTGACGCCGGGCAAGAGCAACTCGGTCGCCGCATACACTAT
TCTCAGAATGACTTGGTTGAGTACTCACCAGTCACAGAAAAGCATCTTACGGATGGCATGACAGTAAGAG
AATTATGCAGTGCTGCCATAACCATGAGTGATAACACTGCGGCCAACTTACTTCTGACAACGATCGGAGG
ACCGAAGGAGCTAACCGCTTTTTTGCACAACATGGGGGATCATGTAACTCGCCTTGATCGTTGGGAACCG
GAGCTGAATGAAGCCATACCAAACGACGAGCGTGACACCACGATGCCTGTAGCAATGGCAACAACGTTGC
GCAAACTATTAACTGGCGAACTACTTACTCTAGCTTCCCGGCAACAATTAATAGACTGGATGGAGGCGGA
TAAAGTTGCAGGACCACTTCTGCGCTCGGCCCTTCCGGCTGGCTGGTTTATTGCTGATAAATCTGGAGCC
GGTGAGCGTGGGTCTCGCGGTATCATTGCAGCACTGGGGCCAGATGGTAAGCCCTCCCGTATCGTAGTTA
TCTACACGACGGGGAGTCAGGCAACTATGGATGAACGAAATAGACAGATCGCTGAGATAGGTGCCTCACT
GATTAAGCATTGGTAACTGTCAGACCAAGTTTACTCATATATACTTTAGATTGATTTAAAACTTCATTTT
TAATTTAAAAGGATCTAGGTGAAGATCCTTTTTGATAATCTCATGACCAAAATCCCTTAACGTGAGTTTT
CGTTCCACTGAGCGTCAGACCCCGTAGAAAAGATCAAAGGATCTTCTTGAGATCCTTTTTTTCTGCGCGT
AATCTGCTGCTTGCAAACAAAAAAACCACCGCTACCAGCGGTGGTTTGTTTGCCGGATCAAGAGCTACCA
ACTCTTTTTCCGAAGGTAACTGGCTTCAGCAGAGCGCAGATACCAAATACTGTTCTTCTAGTGTAGCCGT
AGTTAGGCCACCACTTCAAGAACTCTGTAGCACCGCCTACATACCTCGCTCTGCTAATCCTGTTACCAGT
GGCTGCTGCCAGTGGCGATAAGTCGTGTCTTACCGGGTTGGACTCAAGACGATAGTTACCGGATAAGGCG
CAGCGGTCGGGCTGAACGGGGGGTTCGTGCACACAGCCCAGCTTGGAGCGAACGACCTACACCGAACTGA
GATACCTACAGCGTGAGCTATGAGAAAGCGCCACGCTTCCCGAAGGGAGAAAGGCGGACAGGTATCCGGT
AAGCGGCAGGGTCGGAACAGGAGAGCGCACGAGGGAGCTTCCAGGGGGAAACGCCTGGTATCTTTATAGT
CCTGTCGGGTTTCGCCACCTCTGACTTGAGCGTCGATTTTTGTGATGCTCGTCAGGGGGGCGGAGCCTAT
GGAAAAACGCCAGCAACGCGGCCTTTTTACGGTTCCTGGCCTTTTGCTGGCCTTTTGCTCACATGTTACC
GTCGACGATGTAGGTCACGGTCTCGAAGCCGCGGTGCGGGTGCCAGGGCGTGCCCTTGGGCTCCCCGGGC
GCGTACTCCACCTCACCCATCTGGTCCATCATGATGAACGGGTCGAGGTGGCGGTAGTTGATCCCGGCGA
ACGCGCGGCGCACCGGGAAGCCCTCGCCCTCGAAACCGCTGGGCGCGGTGGTCACGGTGAGCACGGGACG
TGCGACGGCGTCGGCGGGTGCGGATACGCGGGGCAGCGTCAGCGGGTTCTCGACGGTCACGGCGGGCATG
TCGACAAGCCGAACATATGGGCGCGCCTAGTATGTATGTAAGTTAATAAAACCCATTTTTGCGGAAAGTA
GATAAAAAAAACATTTTTTTTTTTTACTGCACTGGATATCATTGAACTTATCTGATCAGTTTTAAATTTA
CTTCGATCCAAGGGTATTTGATGTACCAGGTTCTTTCGATTACCTCTCACTCAAAATGACATTCCACTCA
AAGTCAGCGCTGTTTGCCTCCTTCTCTGTCCACAGAAATATCGCCGTCTCTTTCGCCGCTGCGTCCGCTA
TCTCTTTCGCCACCGTTTGTAGCGTTACGTAGCGTCAATGTCCGCCTTCAGTTGCATTTTGTCAGCGGTT
TCGTGACGAAGCTCCAAGCGGTTTACGCCATCAATTAAACACAAAGTGCTGTGCCAAAACTCCTCTCGCT
TCTTATTTTTGTTTGTTTTTTGAGTGATTGGGGTGGTGATTGGTTTTGGGTGGGTAAGCAGGGGAAAGTG
TGAAAAATCCCGGCAATGGGCCAAGAGGATCAGGAGCTATTAATTCGCGGAGGCAGCAAACACCCATCTG
CCGAGCATCTGAACAATGTGAGTAGTACATGTGCATACATCTTAAGTTCACTTGATCTATAGGAACTGCG
ATTGCAACATCAAATTGTATGCGGCGTGAGAACTGCGACCCACAAAAATCCCAAACCGCAATTGCACAAA
CAAATAGTGACACGAAACAGATTATTCTGGTAGCTGTTCTCGCTATATAAGACAATTTTTGAGATCATAT
CATGATCAAGACATCTAAAGGCATTCATTTTCGACTATATTCTTTTTTACAAAAAATATAACAACCAGAT
ATTTTAAGCTGATCCTAGATGCACAAAAAATAAATAAAAGTATAAACCTACTTCGTAGGATACTTCGGGG
TACTTTTTGTTCGGGGTTAGATGAGCATAACGCTAGTAGTTGATATTTGAGATCCCCTATCATTGCAGGG
TGACAGCGGAGCGGCTTCGCAGAGCTGCATTAACCAGGGCTTCGGGCAGGCCAAAAACTACGGCACGCTC
CGGCCACCCAGTCCGCCGGAGGACTCCGGTTCAGGGAGCGGCCAACTAGCCGAGAACCTCACCTATGCCT
GGCACAATATGGACATCTTTGGGGCGGTCAATCAGCCGGGCTCCGGATGGCGGCAGCTGGTCAACCGGAC
ACGCGGACTATTCTGCAACGAGCGACACATACCGGCGCCCAGGAAACATTTGCTCAAGAACGGTGAGTTT
CTATTCGCAGTCGGCTGATCTGTGTGAAATCTTAATAAAGGGTCCAATTACCAATTTGAAACTCAGTTTG
CGGCGTGGCCTATCCGGGCGAACTTTTGGCCGTGATGGGCAGTTCCGGTGCCGGAAAGACGACCCTGCTG
AATGCCCTTGCCTTTCGATCGCCGCAGGGCATCCAAGTATCGCCATCCGGGATGCGACTGCTCAATGGCC
AACCTGTGGACGCCAAGGAGATGCAGGCCAGGTGCGCCTATGTCCAGCAGGATGACCTCTTTATCGGCTC
CCTAACGGCCAGGGAACACCTGATTTTCCAAGCCATGGTGCGGATGCCACGACATCTGACCTATCGGCAG
CGAGTGGCCCGCGTGGATCAGGTGATCCAGGAGCTTTCGCTCAGCAAATGTCAGCACACGATCATCGGTG
TGCCCGGCAGGGTGAAAGGTCTGTCCGGCGGAGAAAGGAAGCGTCTGGCATTCGCCTCCGAGGCTCTAAC
CGATCCGCCGCTTCTGATCTGCGATGAGCCCACCTCCGGACTGGACTCCTTTACCGCCCACAGCGTCGTC
CAGGTGCTGAAGAAGCTGTCGCAGAAGGGCAAGACCGTCATCCTGACCATTCATCAGCCGTCTTCCGAGC
TGTTTGAGCTCTTTGACAAGATCCTTCTGATGGCCGAGGGCAGGGTAGCTTTCTTGGGCACTCCCAGCGA
AGCCGTCGACTTCTTTTCCTAGTGAGTTCGATGTGTTTATTAAGGGTATCTAGTATTACATAACATCTCA
ACTCCTATCCAGCGTGGGTGCCCAGTGTCCTACCAACTACAATCCGGCGGACTTTTACGTACAGGTGTTG
GCCGTTGTGCCCGGACGGGAGATCGAGTCCCGTGATCGGATCGCCAAGATATGCGACAATTTTGCCATTA
GCAAAGTAGCCCGGGATATGGAGCAGTTGTTGGCCACCAAAAATCTGGAGAAGCCACTGGAGCAGCCGGA
GAATGGGTACACCTACAAGGCCACCTGGTTCATGCAGTTCCGGGCGGTCCTGTGGCGATCCTGGCTGTCG
GTGCTCAAGGAACCACTCCTCGTAAAAGTGCGACTTATTCAGACAACGGTGAGTGGTTCCAGTGGAAACA
AATGATATAACGCTTACAATTCTTGGAAACAAATTCGCTAGATTTTAGATAGAATTGCCTGATTCCACAC
CCTTCTTAGTTTTTTTCAATGAGATGTATAGTTTATAGTTTTGCAGAAGATAAATAAATTTCATTTAACT
CGCGAATATTAATGAGATGCGAGTAACATTTTAATTTGCAGATGGTTGCCATCTTGATTGGCCTCATCTT
TTTGGGCCAACAACTCACGCAAGTGGGTGTGATGAATATCAACGGAGCCATCTTCCTCTTCCTGACCAAC
ATGACCTTTCAAAACGTCTTTGCCACGATAAATGTAAGTCATGTTTAGAATACATTTGCATTTCAATAAT
TTACTAACTTTCTAATGAATCGATTCGATTTAGGTGTTCACCTCAGAGCTGCCAGTTTTTATGAGGGAGG
CCCGAAGTCGACTTTATCGCTGTGACACATACTTTCTGGGCAAAACGATTGCCGAATTGCCGCTTTTTCT
CACAGTGCCACTGGTCTTCACGGCGATTGCCTATCCGATGATCGGACTGCGGGCCGGAGTGCTGCACTTC
TTCAACTGCCTGGCGCTGGTCACTCTGGTGGCCAATGTGTCAACGTCCTTCGGATATCTAATATCCTGCG
CCAGCTCCTCGACCTCGATGGCGCTGTCTGTGGGTCCGCCGGTTATCATACCATTCCTGCTCTTTGGCGG
CTTCTTCTTGAACTCGGGCTCGGTGCCAGTATACCTCAAATGGTTGTCGTACCTCTCATGGTTCCGTTAC
GCCAACGAGGGTCTGCTGATTAACCAATGGGCGGACGTGGAGCCGGGCGAAATTAGCTGCACATCGTCGA
ACACCACGTGCCCCAGTTCGGGCAAGGTCATCCTGGAGACGCTTAACTTCTCCGCCGCCGATCTGCCGCT
GGACTACGTGGGTCTGGCCATTCTCATCGTGAGCTTCCGGGTGCTCGCATATCTGGCTCTAAGACTTCGG
GCCCGACGCAAGGAGTAGCCGACATATATCCGAAATAACTGCTTGTTTTTTTTTTTTACCATTATTACCA
TCGTGTTTACTGTTTATTGCCCCCTCAAAAAGCTAATGTAATTATATTTGTGCCAATAAAAACAAGATAT
GACCTATAGAATACAAGTATTTCCCCTTCGAACATCCCCACAAGTAGACTTTGGATTTGTCTTCTAACCA
AAAGACTTACACACCTGCATACCTTACATCAAAAACTCGTTTATCGCTACATAAAACACCGGGATATATT
TTTTATATACATACTTTTCAAATCGCGCGCCCTCTTCATAATTCACCTCCACCACACCACGTTTCGTAGT
TGCTCTTTCGCTGTCTCCCACCCGCTCTCCGCAACACATTCACCTTTTGTTCGACGACCTTGGAGCGACT
GTCGTTAGTTCCGCGCGATTCGGTTCGCTCAAATGGTTCCGAGTGGTTCATTTCGTCTCAATAGAAATTA
GTAATAAATATTTGTATGTACAATTTATTTGCTCCAATATATTTGTATATATTTCCCTCACAGCTATATT
TATTCTAATTTAATATTATGACTTTTTAAGGTAATTTTTTGTGACCTGTTCGGAGTGATTAGCGTTACAA
TTTGAACTGAAAGTGACATCCAGTGTTTGTTCCTTGTGTAGATGCATCTCAAAAAAATGGTGGGCATAAT
AGTGTTGTTTATATATATCAAAAATAACAACTATAATAATAAGAATACATTTAATTTAGAAAATGCTTGG
ATTTCACTGGAACTAGGGCGCGCCTCCGGAACATAATGGTGCAGGGCGCTGACTTCCGCGTTTCCAGACT
TTACGAAACACGGAAACCGAAGACCATTCATGTTGTTGCTCAGGTCGCAGACGTTTTGCAGCAGCAGTCG
CTTCACGTTCGCTCGCGTATCGGTGATTCATTCTGCTAACCAGTAAGGCAACCCCGCCAGCCTAGCCGGG
TCCTCAACGACAGGAGCACGATCATGCGCACCCGTGGCCAGGGCCGCAAGCTTGCATGCCTGCAGGTCGG
AGTACTGTCCTCCGAGCGGAGTACTGTCCTCCGAGCGGAGTACTGTCCTCCGAGCGGAGTACTGTCCTCC
GAGCGGAGTACTGTCCTCCGAGCGGAGACTCTAGCCCTAGGGCATGCCTGCAGGTCGGAGTACTGTCCTC
CGAGCGGAGTACTGTCCTCCGAGCGGAGTACTGTCCTCCGAGCGGAGTACTGTCCTCCGAGCGGAGTACT
GTCCTCCGAGCGGAGACTCTAGCGCTAGCGCATGCCTGCAGGTCGGAGTACTGTCCTCCGAGCGGAGTAC
TGTCCTCCGAGCGGAGTACTGTCCTCCGAGCGGAGTACTGTCCTCCGAGCGGAGTACTGTCCTCCGAGCG
GAGACTCTAGCACTAGTGCATGCCTGCAGGTCGGAGTACTGTCCTCCGAGCGGAGTACTGTCCTCCGAGC
GGAGTACTGTCCTCCGAGCGGAGTACTGTCCTCCGAGCGGAGTACTGTCCTCCGAGCGGAGACTCTAGCG
ACGTCGAGCGCCGGAGTATAAATAGAGGCGCTTCGTCTACGGAGCGACAATTCAATTCAAACAAGCAAAG
TGAACACGTCGCTAAGCGAAAGCTAAGCAAATAAACAAGCGCAGCTGAACAAGCTAAACAATCTGCAGTA
AAGTGCAAGTTAAAGTGAATCAATTAAAAGTAACCAGCAACCAAGTAAATCAACTGCAACTACTGAAATC
TGCCAAGAAGTAATTATTGAATACAAGAAGAGAACTCTGAATAGATCTAAAAGGTAGGTTCAACCACTGA
TGCCTAGGCACACCGAAACGACTAACCCTAATTCTTATCCTTTACTTCAGGCGGCCGCGGCTCGAGAATC
AAAATGTCGGAATTTAGTGAGTTGGTACGTATCTTGCCTTTGGATCAGGTTGCGGAGATCAAACGTATTC
TGAGCCGTGGCGATCCCATCCCACTCCAGCGCCTGGCTTCGCTGCTGACCATGGTGATTTTGACGGTGAA
CATGTCCAAAAAGCGCAAATCGTCCCCTATAAAACTGTCGACCTTCACCAAGTACCGACGCAACGTGGCT
AAGTCGTTGTACTACGATATGTCGTCCAAGACAGTGTTCTTTGAGTACCACTTGAAGAACACTCAGGACC
TGCAGGAAGGCCTGGAGCAGGCCATCGCTCCGTACAACTTCGTAGTGAAGGTGCATAAGAAACCCATAGA
CTGGCAGAAACAACTTAGTAGCGTCCACGAACGCAAGGCAGGCCACCGTTCGATCCTGTCCAATAATGTG
GGCGCCGAGATTTCCAAGCTGGCAGAGACCAAAGATAGCACTTGGTCGTTCATCGAACGAACCATGGACC
TGATCGAGGCTCGCACCCGTCAGCCCACCACCCGGGTTGCATATCGGTTTCTGCTGCAGCTGACGTTCAT
GAACTGTTGCCGTGCGAATGACTTGAAGAACGCCGATCCCAGCACGTTCCAGATCATTGCTGATCCCCAC
CTGGGTCGTATCCTCCGCGCCTTTGTGCCCGAGACAAAGACCAGTATCGAGCGGTTTATCTACTTCTTCC
CATGTAAAGGCCGCTGCGATCCACTCCTTGCCTTGGACAGTTACCTGTTGTGGGTGGGCCCGGTGCCCAA
GACGCAGACCACGGATGAAGAGACGCAATACGACTATCAGCTGTTGCAAGATACACTCCTTATCAGCTAC
GATCGCTTCATAGCCAAAGAAAGTAAGGAAAATATCTTCAAGATTCCCAACGGACCGAAGGCTCACCTGG
GCCGCCACCTCATGGCCTCGTACCTTGGAAATAATTCGCTTAAGTCGGAGGCTACGCTGTACGGTAACTG
GTCGGTGGAACGGCAAGAGGGAGTTTCGAAAATGGCCGACAGCCGATACATGCACACCGTTAAGAAAAGC
CCTCCTTCCTACCTCTTCGCCTTTTTGTCGGGTTATTACAAGAAGAGTAACCAAGGCGAATACGTGCTTG
CAGAAACCCTCTACAACCCCTTGGATTACGATAAAACACTGCCAATAACTACCAATGAGAAGTTGATCTG
TCGCCGGTATGGTAAGAACGCGAAGGTGATCCCCAAAGATGCCCTGTTGTATCTGTACACCTATGCTCAG
CAGAAGCGTAAACAGCTTGCCGATCCGAATGAACAGAATCGCCTGTTTTCGAGCGAATCCCCGGCACACC
CCTTCCTGACTCCCCAGTCGACGGGCAGCTCGACGCCGCTGACCTGGACCGCACCGAAGACGCTTTCCAC
CGGCCTGATGACACCGGGCGAAGAGGGATCCCATGGCTTCCCTCCAGAGGTGGAGGAGCAAGATGATGGC
ACTCTCCCCATGAGCTGCGCTCAAGAGAGTGGCATGGATCGTCACCCCGCTGCTTGCGCCTCGGCTCGCA
TCAACGTGTAATCTAGAGGATCTTTGTGAAGGAACCTTACTTCTGTGGTGTGACATAATTGGACAAACTA
CCTACAGAGATTTAAAGCTCTAAGGTAAATATAAAATTTTTAAGTGTATAATGTGTTAAACTACTGATTC
TAATTGTTTGTGTATTTTAGATTCCAACCTATGGAACTGATGAATGGGAGCAGTGGTGGAATGCCTTTAA
TGAGGAAAACCTGTTTTGCTCAGAAGAAATGCCATCTAGTGATGATGAGGCTACTGCTGACTCTCAACAT
TCTACTCCTCCAAAAAAGAAGAGAAAGGTAGAAGACCCCAAGGACTTTCCTTCAGAATTGCTAAGTTTTT
TGAGTCATGCTGTGTTTAGTAATAGAACTCTTGCTTGCTTTGCTATTTACACCACAAAGGAAAAAGCTGC
ACTGCTATACAAGAAAATTATGGAAAAATATTTGATGTATAGTGCCTTGACTAGAGATCATAATCAGCCA
TACCACATTTGTAGAGGTTTTACTTGCTTTAAAAAACCTCCCACACCTCCCCCTGAACCTGAAACATAAA
ATGAATGCAATTGTTGTTGTTAACTTGTTTATTGCAGCTTATAATGGTTACAAATAAAGCAATAGCATCA
CAAATTTCACAAATAAAGCATTTTTTTCACTGCATTCTAGTTGTGGTTTGTCCAAACTCATCAATGTATC
TTATCATGTCTGGATCGATCTGGCCGGCCGTTTAAACGAATTCTTGAAGACGAAAGGGCCTCGTGATACG
CCTATTTTTATAGGTTAATGTCATGATAATAATGGTTTCTTA
Features (pLannotate 1.2.2; 22 found; start..end, strand, type, name):
     31..135     +  promoter       AmpR promoter: bla
    136..996     +  CDS            AmpR: β-lactamase; bla; confers resistance to ampicillin, carbenicillin, and related antibiotics
   1167..1755    +  rep_origin     ori: high-copy-number ColE1/pMB1/pBR322/pUC origin of replication
   1842..1911    +  protein_bind   attB: attB site for the φC31 integrase (Groth et al., 2000) phage φC31 integrase
   2606..5478    +  CDS            mini-white: Drosophila white gene eye color pigment; white; This is a modified version of the white gene lacking part of the first intron.
   6251..6406    +  CDS            YPB1_ECOLX (fragment): Protein predicted: Swiss-Prot protein existence level 4. From Escherichia coli.
   6488..6509    -  misc_feature   MCS (fragment): pUC18/19 multiple cloning site
   6508..6602    +  protein_bind   5X UAS: five tandem copies of the "ScaI site" 17-mer CGGAGTACTGTCCTCCG, an upstream activating sequence (UAS) that efficiently binds yeast Gal4 (Webster et al., 1988; Pfeiffer et al., 2010) GAL4
   6636..6730    +  protein_bind   5X UAS: five tandem copies of the "ScaI site" 17-mer CGGAGTACTGTCCTCCG, an upstream activating sequence (UAS) that efficiently binds yeast Gal4 (Webster et al., 1988; Pfeiffer et al., 2010) GAL4
   6764..6858    +  protein_bind   5X UAS: five tandem copies of the "ScaI site" 17-mer CGGAGTACTGTCCTCCG, an upstream activating sequence (UAS) that efficiently binds yeast Gal4 (Webster et al., 1988; Pfeiffer et al., 2010) GAL4
   6877..6893    -  misc_feature   MCS (fragment): pUC18/19 multiple cloning site
   6892..6986    +  protein_bind   5X UAS: five tandem copies of the "ScaI site" 17-mer CGGAGTACTGTCCTCCG, an upstream activating sequence (UAS) that efficiently binds yeast Gal4 (Webster et al., 1988; Pfeiffer et al., 2010) GAL4
   7011..7249    +  promoter       hsp70 promoter: Drosophila melanogaster hsp70Bb promoter
   7264..7330    +  intron         Mhc intron: modified Drosophila myosin heavy chain intron 16 (Pfeiffer et al., 2010)
   7354..8775    +  CDS            FLP_ZYGBA: Protein inferred from homology: Swiss-Prot protein existence level 3. Catalyzes the recombination between the large inverted repetitions of the plasmid. From Zygosaccharomyces bailii.
   8779..8898    +  CDS            Odc1 (fragment): DCOR_MOUSE - Also known as Odc. Experimental evidence at protein level: Swiss-Prot protein existence level 1. Catalyzes the first and rate-limiting step of polyamine biosynthesis that converts ornithine into putrescine, which is the precursor for the polyamines, spermidine and spermine. Polyamines are essential for cell proliferation and are implicated in cellular processes, ranging from DNA replication to apoptosis. From Mus musculus (Mouse).
   8909..8983    +  CDS            small t antigen (fragment): SV40 (simian virus 40) small t antigen
   8985..9050    +  intron         small t intron: SV40 (simian virus 40) small t antigen intron
   9180..9200    +  CDS            SV40 NLS: nuclear localization signal of SV40 (simian virus 40) large T antigen
   9207..9341    +  CDS            LT_POVHA (fragment): Protein inferred from homology: Swiss-Prot protein existence level 3. Isoform large T antigen is a key early protein essential for both driving viral replication and inducing cellular transformation. Plays a role in viral genome replication by driving entry of quiescent cells into the cell cycle and by autoregulating the synthesis of viral early mRNA. Displays highly oncogenic activities by corrupting the host cellular checkpoint mechanisms that guard cell division and the transcription, replication, and repair of DNA. Participates in the modulation of cellular gene expression preceeding viral
   9366..9449    +  CDS            large T antigen (fragment): large T antigen from SV40 (simian virus 40)
   9472..9606    +  polyA_signal   SV40 poly(A) signal: SV40 polyadenylation signal
