[The description below was written by a language model from this plasmid's Addgene catalogue record and pLannotate feature annotations shown in this document.]
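Description:
pJFRC153-20XUAS-IVS-B2::PEST is a 9.7 kb Drosophila transgenesis and expression plasmid built on the pJFRC7-20XUAS-IVS-mCD8::GFP backbone, with the B2::PEST coding sequence cloned between the retained Xho and Xba sites, presumably in place of the backbone's mCD8::GFP reporter. In bacteria it is maintained through a high-copy ColE1/pUC-type origin and selected with ampicillin via the β-lactamase gene. For fly work it carries a φC31 attB site, which allows integrase-mediated insertion into a genomic attP landing site, and a mini-white eye-colour marker for identifying transformants.

The expression cassette is GAL4-responsive. Four blocks of five tandem UAS elements (20 GAL4 binding sites in total) sit upstream of the Drosophila hsp70Bb promoter, followed by the "IVS" element, a modified myosin heavy chain intron 16 that is included to boost expression of the spliced transcript. The open reading frame is annotated by homology as a FLP-family site-specific recombinase from a Zygosaccharomyces bailii plasmid, corresponding to the B2 recombinase. It is followed directly by a fragment of mouse ornithine decarboxylase, the source of the PEST degradation motif, which shortens protein half-life and so limits recombinase persistence and activity. The transcript ends in an SV40 3′ region containing the small t intron and polyadenylation signal; the small t and large T antigen "CDS" fragments and the NLS annotated there are remnants of this terminator region rather than expressed payload.

According to the associated publication, the construct belongs to a set of new site-specific recombinases for manipulating animal genomes. It provides B2 activity in GAL4-defined cell populations of transgenic flies, where it would act on cassettes flanked by its cognate target sites, which are not present on this plasmid.
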