Addgene plasmid #32134: pJFRC153-20XUAS-IVS-B2::PEST
Depositing lab: Gerald Rubin. Depositing organization: HHMI, Janelia Research Campus. Publication: Multiple new site-specific recombinases for use in manipulating animal genomes. Nern A, Pfeiffer BD, Svoboda K, Rubin GM. Proc Natl Acad Sci U S A. 2011 Aug 9. 10.1073/pnas.1111704108 PubMed 21831835.
Backbone
  Vector backbone: pJFRC7-20XUAS-IVS-mCD8::GFP
  Vector type: Insect Expression
Growth in bacteria
  Bacterial resistance: Ampicillin, 100 μg/mL
  Growth temperature: 37°C
  Growth strain: Top10/P3
  Copy number: High Copy
Gene/Insert
  Gene/Insert name: B2::PEST
  Cloning method: Restriction Enzyme; 5′ cloning site Xho (not destroyed); 3′ cloning site Xba (not destroyed)
  Sequencing primers: 5′ hsp70 F; 3′ SV40pA-R
Terms and licenses: Academic/Nonprofit Terms; Industry Terms: Not Available to Industry
How to cite: pJFRC153-20XUAS-IVS-B2::PEST was a gift from Gerald Rubin (Addgene plasmid # 32134 ; http://n2t.net/addgene:32134 ; RRID:Addgene_32134)
