>Addgene plasmid #32134 | pJFRC153-20XUAS-IVS-B2::PEST | addgene partial sequence | sequence record 37884 | hsp70-F 5'-GAGCGCCGGAGTATAAATAGAG-3'
TTCAACAAGCAAAGTGAACACGTCGCTAAGCGAAAGCTAAGCAAATAAACAAGCGCAGCTGAACAAGCTA
AACAATCTGCAGTAAAGTGCAAGTTAAAGTGAATCAATTAAAAGTAACCAGCAACCAAGTAAATCAACTG
CAACTACTGAAATCTGCCAAGAAGTAATTATTGAATACAAGAAGAGAACTCTGAATAGATCTAAAAGGTA
GGTTCAACCACTGATGCCTAGGCACACCGAAACGACTAACCCTAATTCTTATCCTTTACTTCAGGCGGCC
GCGGCTCGAGAATCAAAATGTCGGAATTTAGTGAGTTGGTACGTATCTTGCCTTTGGATCAGGTTGCGGA
GATCAAACGTATTCTGAGCCGTGGCGATCCCATCCCACTCCAGCGCCTGGCTTCGCTGCTGACCATGGTG
ATTTTGACGGTGAACATGTCCAAAAAGCGCAAATCGTCCCCTATAAAACTGTCGACCTTCACCAAGTACC
GACGCAACGTGGCTAAGTCGTTGTACTACGATATGTCGTCCAAGACAGTGTTCTTTGAGTACCACTTGAA
GAACACTCAGGACCTGCAGGAAGGCCTGGAGCAGGCCATCGCTCCGTACAACTTCGTAGTGAAGGTGCAT
AAGAAACCCATAGACTGGCAGAAACAACTTAGTAGCGTCCACGAACGCAAGGCAGGCCACCGTTCGATCC
TGTCCAATAATGTGGGCGCCGAGATTTCCAAGCTGGCAGAGACCAAAGATAGCACTTGGTCGTTCATCGA
ACGAACCATGGACCTGATCGAGGCTCGCACCCGTCAGCCCACCACCC
