>Addgene plasmid #32134 | pJFRC153-20XUAS-IVS-B2::PEST | addgene partial sequence | sequence record 38106 | HS_promoter-R 5'-CAGCTGCGCTTGTTTATTTG-3'
CTTGTTTGAATTGAATTGTCGCTCCGTAGACGAAGCGCCTCTATTTATACTCCGGCGCTCGACGTCGCTA
GAGTCTCCGCTCGGAGGACAGTACTCCGCTCGGAGGACAGTACTCCGCTCGGAGGACAGTACTCCGCTCG
GAGGACAGTACTCCGCTCGGAGGACAGTACTCCGACCTGCAGGCATGCACTAGTGCTAGAGTCTCCGCTC
GGAGGACAGTACTCCGCTCGGAGGACAGTACTCCGCTCGGAGGACAGTACTCCGCTCGGAGGACAGTACT
CCGCTCGGAGGACAGTACTCCGACCTGCAGGCATGCGCTAGCGCTAGAGTCTCCGCTCGGAGGACAGTAC
TCCGCTCGGAGGACAGTACTCCGCTCGGAGGACAGTACTCCGCTCGGAGGACAGTACTCCGCTCGGAGGA
CAGTACTCCGACCTGCAGGCATGCCCTAGGGCTAGAGTCTCCGCTCGGAGGACAGTACTCCGCTCGGAGG
ACAGTACTCCGCTCGGAGGACAGTACTCCGCTCGGAGGACAGTACTCCGCTCGGAGGACAGTACTCCGAC
CTGCAGGCATGCAAGCTTGCGGCCCTGGCCACGGGTGCGCATGATCGTGCTCCTGTCGTTGAGGACCCGG
CTAGGCTGGCGGGGTTGCCTTACTGGTTAGCAGAATGAATCACCGATACGCGAGCGAACGTGAAGCGACT
GCTGCTGCAAAACGTCTGCGACCTGAGCAACAACATGAATGGTCTTCGGTTTCCGTGTTTCGTAAAGTCT
GGAAACGCGGAAGTCAGCGCCCTGCACCATTATGTTCCGGANGCGCGCCCTAGTTCCAGTGAAATCCAAG
CATTTTCTAAATTAAATGTATTCTTATTATTATAGTTGTTATTTTTGATATATATAAACAAC
